Addgene plasmid #13766: pNdrg4-DsRed
Depositing lab: Connie Cepko. Depositing organization: Harvard Medical School. Publication: Controlled expression of transgenes introduced by in vivo electroporation. Matsuda T, Cepko CL. Proc Natl Acad Sci U S A. 2007 Jan 16;104(3):1027-32. doi: 10.1073/pnas.0610155104 PubMed 17209010.
Backbone
  Vector backbone: pCAGEN
  Backbone size w/o insert (bp): 3078
  Vector type: Mammalian Expression
Growth in bacteria
  Bacterial resistance: Ampicillin, 100 μg/mL
  Growth temperature: 37°C
  Growth strain: DH5alpha
  Copy number: High Copy
Gene/Insert
  Gene/Insert name: Ndrg4 promoter (alt name: N-myc downstream regulated gene 4 promoter)
  Insert size (bp): 6960
  Tag / fusion protein: DsRed2 (C terminal on backbone)
  Cloning method: Restriction Enzyme; 5′ cloning site SpeI (not destroyed); 3′ cloning site NotI (not destroyed)
  Sequencing primers: 5′ na; 3′ DsRed1-N
Terms and licenses: Academic/Nonprofit Terms; Industry Terms: Not Available to Industry
Depositor comments: The Ndrg4 promoter is specific for amacrine cells in the retina.
How to cite: pNdrg4-DsRed was a gift from Connie Cepko (Addgene plasmid # 13766 ; http://n2t.net/addgene:13766 ; RRID:Addgene_13766)
