[The description below was written by a language model from this plasmid's Addgene catalogue record and pLannotate feature annotations shown in this document.]
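Description:
pNdrg4-DsRed is a mammalian expression reporter plasmid built on the pCAGEN backbone, in which a genomic fragment containing the promoter of Ndrg4 (N-myc downstream regulated gene 4) drives the red fluorescent protein DsRed2. The roughly 7 kb insert was placed between SpeI and NotI sites. The sequence record totals about 10 kb, consistent with the stated backbone and insert sizes. The source species of the promoter fragment is not stated in the record. Only very short remnants of the CMV enhancer and chicken β-actin promoter are annotated, which suggests that the backbone's CAG promoter has largely been replaced by the Ndrg4 regulatory sequence. A short match to an Ndrg4 coding segment near the start of the insert fits its genomic origin.

Downstream of the promoter region, the feature table shows the DsRed2 open reading frame, followed closely by a 3xMyc epitope tag annotation. Whether the tag is translated in frame with DsRed2 is not stated. After this come β-globin-derived sequence and the rabbit β-globin polyadenylation signal, which terminates the transcript. The backbone also carries an SV40 origin and SV40 poly(A) signal, along with residual lac promoter/operator elements. Propagation in E. coli relies on a high-copy ColE1/pUC-type origin and ampicillin selection through the β-lactamase gene.

According to the depositor, the Ndrg4 promoter is specific for amacrine cells in the retina, so the plasmid serves as a cell-type-restricted fluorescent reporter. The associated publication concerns controlled transgene expression after in vivo electroporation. This indicates the plasmid is meant to be delivered as naked DNA into retinal tissue to label amacrine cells or to assess the promoter's activity.
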