Features (pLannotate 1.2.2; 18 found; start..end, strand, type, name):
      4..23      +  enhancer       CMV enhancer (fragment): human cytomegalovirus immediate early enhancer
    133..234     +  CDS            ndrg4-a (fragment): NDR4A_XENLA - Experimental evidence at transcript level: Swiss-Prot protein existence level 2. Contributes to the maintenance of intracerebral BDNF levels within the normal range. May enhance growth factor-induced ERK1 and ERK2 phosphorylation. May attenuate growth factor-promoted ELK1 phosphorylation in a microtubule-dependent manner (By similarity). From Xenopus laevis (African clawed frog).
   1588..1608    +  promoter       chicken β-actin promoter (fragment): contains a 21-bp deletion relative to the standard chicken β-actin promoter
   6198..6872    +  CDS            DsRed2: DsRed2 is a basic (constitutively fluorescent) red fluorescent protein published in 2006, derived from Discosoma sp..
   6882..6971    +  CDS            3xMyc: 3 tandem Myc epitope tags
   6985..7056    +  CDS            HBB (fragment): HBB_PONPY - Experimental evidence at transcript level: Swiss-Prot protein existence level 2. Involved in oxygen transport from the lung to the various peripheral tissues. From Pongo pygmaeus (Bornean orangutan).
   7127..7182    +  polyA_signal   β-globin poly(A) signal: rabbit β-globin polyadenylation signal (Gil and Proudfoot, 1987)
   7565..7581    -  protein_bind   lac operator: The lac repressor binds to the lac operator to inhibit transcription in E. coli. This inhibition can be relieved by adding lactose or isopropyl-β-D-thiogalactopyranoside (IPTG). lac repressor encoded by lacI
   7589..7619    -  promoter       lac promoter: promoter for the E. coli lac operon
   7634..7655    -  protein_bind   CAP binding site: CAP binding activates transcription in the presence of cAMP. E. coli catabolite activator protein
   7668..7707    -  CDS            lacI (fragment): lac repressor; lacI; The lac repressor binds to the lac operator to inhibit transcription in E. coli. This inhibition can be relieved by adding lactose or isopropyl-β-D-thiogalactopyranoside (IPTG).
   7714..7736    +  promoter       SV40 promoter (fragment): SV40 enhancer and early promoter
   7760..7895    +  rep_origin     SV40 ori: SV40 origin of replication
   7915..8049    +  polyA_signal   SV40 poly(A) signal: SV40 polyadenylation signal
   8051..8105    -  CDS            lacI (fragment): lac repressor; lacI; The lac repressor binds to the lac operator to inhibit transcription in E. coli. This inhibition can be relieved by adding lactose or isopropyl-β-D-thiogalactopyranoside (IPTG).
   8288..8876    -  rep_origin     ori: high-copy-number ColE1/pMB1/pBR322/pUC origin of replication
   9047..9907    -  CDS            AmpR: β-lactamase; bla; confers resistance to ampicillin, carbenicillin, and related antibiotics
   9908..10012   -  promoter       AmpR promoter: bla
>Addgene plasmid #13766 | pNdrg4-DsRed | depositor full sequence | sequence record 7755 | Author sequence
GTCGACATTGATTATTGACTAGTGTCCTTGGTACAAGCAGATCTTGGTCCCCTGGGGACAGCAGCCCTGC
CCTGTGATGTCCTCACCCGGCAGCTTCAGAACAAGGCCCAACCTCGTACTCCCTTCCTCCTAGGGCTTCT
GCTCCACGACGTGACCATGGCAGGGCTGCAGGAGCTGCGATTTCCTGAGGAGAAGCCCCTGCTCCGCGGC
CAGGATGCCACTGAGATGGTGAGTCGCCCCTTCCAGGTCCTGGGGCTGAGCGCCACCTTGTGGTGAAATT
GGAAATTGTGTGTTCTTGTCTTTCCTGTTGTCATGGACCCTCCCTGTGAGAGCTCAGAGCTACCCAGAAC
TGATGTTCATTCCCTGAGAAATGTGTCAGGGCCAGCCAGCCTGAGTGCCCAGCCCATGTCGCTGGGTATG
GTCCCCGCTCACCTTGCTTTGCAGCTGGGAGAGGCAGGAGCCCAGAGCCTTCCACCTTTAGCTCCGTGTT
TCCTTTCCACCCACCTTCAGCTTCCTTCCAGAAGAAGCCGCAAGGATTGGGATCGGATGGATGGCTTAGC
CAGCGCTCTGGGGAATCCCAGCACATGAGACCATAGCCCTGCCCCTGAGAGCATGGTCTGTCCTTCCTTT
AACACATAACTCCCAGGTTAGTTGAGGGTAGCTCGTGAGGCCAGAAGTGAACGTATTTGGCAAGCTCTTC
AACCCAGGTTCATCCTCCTGCTAGGATGCCTGCGGGAACCTCCTTCCTGCATCCCCACTTTTCTCCTTGC
GCAGTACAACCCTTTAAAGACACACAATAATAGTCCTATGCAGCCCTATCTGTTGTAATGGGGAGACCCT
CCCCAGAGCTCAGAACCACCCTAAACTGACTCTCCAATGTTCATTCTTGAGGCTGGGGGATTGCCTTCTC
TTTACCCTGCCTCCCTCCTTCCCTGCCTCCTTGAACCTTTGAGCGTATCTGCCATATTCCCAGGTGCTTC
CTCTGCTGGAAGACATTAGCCCAGGAATGCATAGAACAGGCTGTCACACCCTGACCCTGAAGCCCGGGCT
GGCCTGTTCTGTGCCCAGGTCTCTCCAGCCTCCTGCAGCACATTGCTATCCCTTTGTCCTGACTCACAGT
CCTTTGCTTCCAGTTCGTGGCAACCTCCTTCTTCCTTCTGCTCTACCCAGCCTCTCACTTCCTGCCACCG
GGGCCATAGCTTGCCTCTCTGGAGTTTGGATCTGTGTTGCAGTCTCACGAGGAGGTCTCAGTCCTTGAGT
CAGCACAAGGTTCTCACTGGGTACCCAGTGGCCTCTGCTTTTCCCAAAGGGGCAAAAAAAAAAAAAAAAA
AAAAAAAAAAACCACCCAGTGCAGCCTCCACGTGACTCCCAGCAAAGTCCTTGAGGTGTCAGCTAGCTTT
ACCTTACATTGTCTTTGGGAGCTGCCGTTTCTCGACCTGTGATGCTGGCAGAGTCTCATAGCACCCTGAG
TGCAGTGCCTGCCTGACCTCTATGTTCTGAGTGGCTGTAGTTTGCCAGGTACACATTCTTGTTATCCCAC
GATCCACCCTCCCCCCACCCCGCCCCCATAGCCATGGTATCCACAGCGGGGGGGGGGGGGGGGGGGGCTT
CAGTTAGTGAGATAGAAGCAGCCCAGGAAAAGCATCTGTACACACTTTTTTTTTCCTTGCCTTTATTCCC
TTAACAGCAGAGTATAGCAACTATTTCCATGACATATGTCTTCTAGAAGGTGTGTTCTGGGCAACCCAGA
GCCGATTTAAATTGTGTGAGAGGAGAATCGTAGGCTCTGGGCAAAGAAAATGCCATCTCAGAGAAGTGGG
CTCTGGTACCTACAAAAGACTCTGTAACCAATGCAGAGGCGGGAGGGTGACTATATTCTATATACATCTC
GACCTCTATAAGCCACTTTAGACTAGCTCTCCCTGAGGACTGCAGAGTCCTGGGATCTGTAAGGTGCTGC
CTGCTCCCTCTCTGCACCCCGCTGGTCTCCACACTCTCCTGGGCTTTCCTAGCATCCCGACCCTCTCCTG
CCCTTTGTTTTGATCTCATATATACCTCCTATGGCGCCCAGGGATTCATGTTGGATTATTTCTTTCTGCT
ATCTCTTGGCTTGTGGACCCCATCCCTCCCACACTCCTATCTCCTGAGCCCCCAACATCCCGAGAGCACA
CTGCACACCCTACCATTATCTGCCTCATCCTTTCTGTCAGATTTTGTTTTTAACAGAACCGCCTCCCTCC
TTCCCCGATGTAATTACCTTCCCACTTGCTCTTCTGTTTGGTGAGCTTGGTGAAGGGCTCCGTCATCAGT
GAACAGCCCTACCCCCTTCTGCCAGCAGCCCCCCTTCCTGAGGGGTTCCCAAAGTGGCTGCCCTCCCTCC
CTTGGCCCCTGTCGTTCCTCCCAGGCCTTGGAAGAATCAGTGGGTCTCACTACAGAGCTGAGGCTGGCCT
TGGACTTAAGATCCCCCTATTCCACCCTCCTGAACGCTGGAAATACCTGCAGTGCTATGTGGGTGTGTTC
TGAGCCGTAGGCCCCTCATTTGTGAAGGCAGGTTGTTCATTTGATCAGCCTGTGTTCAGGAGCCCACTCT
AGTCCAGCCTTTACATGACCAGATACGGTCCCCTCCTCAAGGTACCAGAGGCAGGACAGGCAGGGATCAA
AGATGCATGCCACTGACAGTTTGACATTGACCCAAGGTTTGAGACAGTAAAGTGGGCAGTGTGGCTGGCC
TTGACAACACCTAATATCCATAGGTCAGGACAGTGAACAGGCCTCAGCTTACCCACCCAGCCCTGGGCGT
GACAGTCATAGTGCTTCTTGGCTCCTTCATCCTCTTCCCTTATGTGTAATGAGGCAGAGATCTCAGTGCT
TTCTGCCTGTGGTGCAGCTCTGAGTCTCCCCGTTAACCCAGAAGATAGAAATCCTTGCACCGGGTAACCT
GTGAGTCACTTCTGTTAGCATGAATGTAGACTGGGGATCAGAAGATGGGTCTGCTCTGTGCAGAGCCCTG
GGAGCTGGGTTAACTTGCCCCCTTTTGTTTGTTCTCCTTAGGATAACCCTGACGCCTTCCTCTCAATTGT
GGACACAGACTGGAAGGTAGGTTGGGGTTCAGCCTCTCAAATATGGGACCCATATCTGTCTGGACTTCTC
TCCCACTGGGCTGGGTCCTAGAGGAGAGTAATAGCCTGTCCATGTGTCCCAGTCTCTGGTGGTGAGGGCA
GGGCCACCTCACGGCCTAATGACCCCCACGGCTCACAGCAGCTCCCCCTGCCCAGTGAAGGGGTTGGACC
CTCTGTGAACAGGACAGTTGGAAAGGAAGCAGAGGCCTCCGGCAATGAGTGTGCAGAAAGGAGCGAGGGA
TGCTGTCATCTGAATCAGCATTTTCCTCCGGTGAAAGCTAGGTTGACTGTGAAATAACTCTTGTTTCCAT
AGCAGCTGTTGCCTGGACAACCATGTCCCGGTTAGTTTGATGCCAAAGGTACCATGAAAATGGAACTCGC
TCTTTGTTTTTATTCCTTCACATGATGATTTTGCTCACTTGGCCAGCTATCCCCCCTGCCTCGAGTCCCT
TAGGAACGGTTTATTTCCTGGCACCAGAATATGTCTAACAGCAAGCATAGGATGGAGAGGGAAACGGGGT
TATTGGGTTCCCAGACGCCACTGGCCACCCAAATAGGACAAACCCCCTCCTCCCTGCTGGATGGAAGTCA
CCTCCAGGCCACATCCTTAAATAGATAAGCGTTGGGCAACTAGGGCAACTAGATGGTGGGACCCTGGTTC
TCAAGACCTCTTACTTGGTGAAGGACAGCAAAGGAATCCTCCTGTCACTCTGGGAGCACTACATAGAGGC
AGGTTTTGTTCGGTTTTCCTTTTTGCAGAAAAGCAGCCACAAAAGATGGCTGTTACCTGGGCCACAGCCG
GGGAGCCATCTTCATCCCCAGCTTCACAGCGGCAGGCATTGTCACTGTCGCTGGCCTTACAGGGTCAGCG
CGGGTGACAGAAGCAAGACAGAGAAACTAGAAAAATACAAGAGACCGGATTCTAGGTCCAGCAGTGTCCA
CCCCACCCCTGCCATCCTGCTCCCAGACTGCTCGCCTCGTACGAGGGGATGGTGTCCAAGGGTCCAGTGC
TCAGACACCCCCAGTGACCATGACAAGGCACAGCCAGCCACAGCACATAGCCGTAGCAGACTGACTGATG
TGGATCCTGGTGCAGTGGCTTCCAGCTGTGAAGTAGGGCAGCTTGCCACCTGTCTGAAGAGTCGGGTGCT
GAGTGAGCTAATGCACTCAGGTAGGGTCTAGCATTCAGGCACTAACACAGTGTCTGTTCCCTTAGTGGTT
GTGTGTGAGTCTGGACCGCTGAGGATGTAAGTTGCGCTGCTCTCGCCTGAGTGAGAAAGCACGCTCACTT
CGGGGGCTCTTTGTGCTTTCTCCCAGGCTTCTGTGTCTCAGAAGCACAGAATAAAAAAAAAACCTTGCCC
CCAGGACTCTTCAGACAGCCGCTGGGCAGGCCTGGCCTCGGGTCTTAGGGTTTGTAGCCAGTGAGCTGAA
CAGAAACAGGTAGTGTGGAAGAGGCCAGTGTTGGGTCTGCGTTTCCTTTGGAGCCAGGGAAGGAGAAGCC
ACTCAGTAGGTAGTCAGGGAGTGGATGTGGATTGGTCAGGGCCCACGGGGAGTGGGAGTTGGTGGCAGGA
CCTTTCTGTTCCCTTGAGAGAGTCATGGGAGCTCTTTAGGGACAGAGCAGGACAGGAGGGCCAGGGACAC
ACTGTTCCATGACTCCCGTTTGGGAGTGGAATGGTGAAGCGTGGCACAGAGAAAGCTGGTGGTACCCCAA
GACAGAGGCTGCTACTAGGCCTAGTGCCCATGACTACTGCAAGTCAGGTCACATGACTTGCAAAACAGCT
CAGCAGACACCTGGGTGGGTGGGGAGCTGGCCCCCTTCCCATGGAACCCACCAGGGTGCAGGGTGGTACA
GTCCTCCATGGAGAAGACAATAGGGGCACAGACACCCAGCTCCCACCATGTTCCTGTCGCTCGGGTTCTC
TTAGCCCTGGGGCTGCCTCCTCTGTCACCTCCCTGGCCTCTCCTTTTGGCACTGCTCCTCTCTGTGTGCC
TCAGACCAGCTTCTCACCCTGAGCCTCACTGCCCAGTAGATACATCGTGTAGCCTTGGGGATCTTCTCCA
CAGACTTCGGAGCTGGACTCCATACTGACTGGCTCTAAACACAGGGCTGGTTGGAGTGGGGGGGGGGCGG
GGGGGGGGAATNNNNNNNNNNNNNNNNNNNNNNNNNNNNNNNNNNNNNNNNNNNNNNNNNNNNNNNNNNN
NNNNNNNNNNNNNNNNNNNNNNNNNNNNNNNNNNNNNNNNNTTCGGGGGGGGGGAATGCAAGCTTGCCAG
CTTCTCTCCTTCCCTCCTATAGGAGTGTGAGGTTAGGGAGGGCCCCGCCCGCCTGCTCCTTTGCTTCTCT
GCCCCTGCAGTCGACCCAGCCCTGGGCATCCCTATAGGTAGGGTGGGCAATGCCCAAGGGGAGAGACAGG
CCAGTAGCCTGCCTTCAAGGACAGTAAGTGACTTAGGCTGTCATCTTGCTGGGATGGGTGGGCTTGAGAG
TCGGGTCCTCCAGATCCTGGGGCAAGGGCCCTCCCAAGATCTTGGTACTTCCAAGGGAATAGAGCCAAGT
GCCGGGGCAGGTCTGCACACCCAGCTTCTCCTCGGGTCTAGCCCTGCATCGGTATACATCGGTATATGTA
TACATCGGTATACATATCGGTGAGAGGGGCGCCTCTGTGTGCAGGGGTACCTGTGTGGCCTTAGCTGTTG
CTCCCCGGAAGCCACATACAGCTGTACCTAATGGATGGTGCCAGGGTGCTAAGCACCCTTGAGCGGCAGA
AGCTGGGGACCCTCAGGATGCTGTGTGGCTCGGGAGGGAGGGGCTGAAGTGAGGCGGGGTGAACGAGTAC
CTCAGAAGCCAATTGGAGCCAGGTTTGTCTCCTAACAGCCAATGCGGGAGCGAGGGCTCCGGGTGAGCAA
GTGGCTGCGCAGAAACCTTGCAGGGAGGCGGGACCAGCCTGGGCAGGGCCAGGATCTGTGTATAAAACCA
CTGGAGCTCTACCCCACCACAGAGCCGAAGTCTCCCACCCAGGCTGCCCCCTACCTCCAGACCGAGTGAC
TCAGGCTTTTGTTGAATTCGATATCTGAGCCGCCACCATGGCCTCCTCCGAGAACGTCATCACCGAGTTC
ATGCGCTTCAAGGTGCGCATGGAGGGCACCGTGAACGGCCACGAGTTCGAGATCGAGGGCGAGGGCGAGG
GCCGCCCCTACGAGGGCCACAACACCGTGAAGCTGAAGGTGACCAAGGGCGGCCCCCTGCCCTTCGCCTG
GGACATCCTGTCCCCCCAGTTCCAGTACGGCTCCAAGGTGTACGTGAAGCACCCCGCCGACATCCCCGAC
TACAAGAAGCTGTCCTTCCCCGAGGGCTTCAAGTGGGAGCGCGTGATGAACTTCGAGGACGGCGGCGTGG
CGACCGTGACCCAGGACTCCTCCCTGCAGGACGGCTGCTTCATCTACAAGGTGAAGTTCATCGGCGTGAA
CTTCCCCTCCGACGGCCCCGTGATGCAGAAGAAGACCATGGGCTGGGAGGCCTCCACCGAGCGCCTGTAC
CCCCGCGACGGCGTGCTGAAGGGCGAGACCCACAAGGCCCTGAAGCTGAAGGACGGCGGCCACTACCTGG
TGGAGTTCAAGTCCATCTACATGGCCAAGAAGCCCGTGCAGCTGCCCGGCTACTACTACGTGGACGCCAA
GCTGGACATCACCTCCCACAACGAGGACTACACCATCGTGGAGCAGTACGAGCGCACCGAGGGCCGCCAC
CACCTGTTCCTGGGACCGGTGGAGCAGAAACTCATCTCTGAAGAAGATCTGGAACAAAAGTTGATTTCAG
AAGAAGATCTGGAACAGAAGCTCATCTCTGAGGAAGATCTGTGATAGCGGCCGCACTCCTCAGGTGCAGG
CTGCCTATCAGAAGGTGGTGGCTGGTGTGGCCAATGCCCTGGCTCACAAATACCACTGAGATCTTTTTCC
CTCTGCCAAAAATTATGGGGACATCATGAAGCCCCTTGAGCATCTGACTTCTGGCTAATAAAGGAAATTT
ATTTTCATTGCAATAGTGTGTTGGAATTTTTTGTGTCTCTCACTCGGAAGGACATATGGGAGGGCAAATC
ATTTAAAACATCAGAATGAGTATTTGGTTTAGAGTTTGGCAACATATGCCATATGCTGGCTGCCATGAAC
AAAGGTGGCTATAAAGAGGTCATCAGTATATGAAACAGCCCCCTGCTGTCCATTCCTTATTCCATAGAAA
AGCCTTGACTTGAGGTTAGATTTTTTTTATATTTTGTTTTGTGTTATTTTTTTCTTTAACATCCCTAAAA
TTTTCCTTACATGTTTTACTAGCCAGATTTTTCCTCCTCTCCTGACTACTCCCAGTCATAGCTGTCCCTC
TTCTCTTATGAAGATCCCTCGACCTGCAGCCCAAGCTTGGCGTAATCATGGTCATAGCTGTTTCCTGTGT
GAAATTGTTATCCGCTCACAATTCCACACAACATACGAGCCGGAAGCATAAAGTGTAAAGCCTGGGGTGC
CTAATGAGTGAGCTAACTCACATTAATTGCGTTGCGCTCACTGCCCGCTTTCCAGTCGGGAAACCTGTCG
TGCCAGCGGATCCGCATCTCAATTAGTCAGCAACCATAGTCCCGCCCCTAACTCCGCCCATCCCGCCCCT
AACTCCGCCCAGTTCCGCCCATTCTCCGCCCCATGGCTGACTAATTTTTTTTATTTATGCAGAGGCCGAG
GCCGCCTCGGCCTCTGAGCTATTCCAGAAGTAGTGAGGAGGCTTTTTTGGAGGCCTAGGCTTTTGCAAAA
AGCTAACTTGTTTATTGCAGCTTATAATGGTTACAAATAAAGCAATAGCATCACAAATTTCACAAATAAA
GCATTTTTTTCACTGCATTCTAGTTGTGGTTTGTCCAAACTCATCAATGTATCTTATCATGTCTGGATCC
GCTGCATTAATGAATCGGCCAACGCGCGGGGAGAGGCGGTTTGCGTATTGGGCGCTCTTCCGCTTCCTCG
CTCACTGACTCGCTGCGCTCGGTCGTTCGGCTGCGGCGAGCGGTATCAGCTCACTCAAAGGCGGTAATAC
GGTTATCCACAGAATCAGGGGATAACGCAGGAAAGAACATGTGAGCAAAAGGCCAGCAAAAGGCCAGGAA
CCGTAAAAAGGCCGCGTTGCTGGCGTTTTTCCATAGGCTCCGCCCCCCTGACGAGCATCACAAAAATCGA
CGCTCAAGTCAGAGGTGGCGAAACCCGACAGGACTATAAAGATACCAGGCGTTTCCCCCTGGAAGCTCCC
TCGTGCGCTCTCCTGTTCCGACCCTGCCGCTTACCGGATACCTGTCCGCCTTTCTCCCTTCGGGAAGCGT
GGCGCTTTCTCAATGCTCACGCTGTAGGTATCTCAGTTCGGTGTAGGTCGTTCGCTCCAAGCTGGGCTGT
GTGCACGAACCCCCCGTTCAGCCCGACCGCTGCGCCTTATCCGGTAACTATCGTCTTGAGTCCAACCCGG
TAAGACACGACTTATCGCCACTGGCAGCAGCCACTGGTAACAGGATTAGCAGAGCGAGGTATGTAGGCGG
TGCTACAGAGTTCTTGAAGTGGTGGCCTAACTACGGCTACACTAGAAGGACAGTATTTGGTATCTGCGCT
CTGCTGAAGCCAGTTACCTTCGGAAAAAGAGTTGGTAGCTCTTGATCCGGCAAACAAACCACCGCTGGTA
GCGGTGGTTTTTTTGTTTGCAAGCAGCAGATTACGCGCAGAAAAAAAGGATCTCAAGAAGATCCTTTGAT
CTTTTCTACGGGGTCTGACGCTCAGTGGAACGAAAACTCACGTTAAGGGATTTTGGTCATGAGATTATCA
AAAAGGATCTTCACCTAGATCCTTTTAAATTAAAAATGAAGTTTTAAATCAATCTAAAGTATATATGAGT
AAACTTGGTCTGACAGTTACCAATGCTTAATCAGTGAGGCACCTATCTCAGCGATCTGTCTATTTCGTTC
ATCCATAGTTGCCTGACTCCCCGTCGTGTAGATAACTACGATACGGGAGGGCTTACCATCTGGCCCCAGT
GCTGCAATGATACCGCGAGACCCACGCTCACCGGCTCCAGATTTATCAGCAATAAACCAGCCAGCCGGAA
GGGCCGAGCGCAGAAGTGGTCCTGCAACTTTATCCGCCTCCATCCAGTCTATTAATTGTTGCCGGGAAGC
TAGAGTAAGTAGTTCGCCAGTTAATAGTTTGCGCAACGTTGTTGCCATTGCTACAGGCATCGTGGTGTCA
CGCTCGTCGTTTGGTATGGCTTCATTCAGCTCCGGTTCCCAACGATCAAGGCGAGTTACATGATCCCCCA
TGTTGTGCAAAAAAGCGGTTAGCTCCTTCGGTCCTCCGATCGTTGTCAGAAGTAAGTTGGCCGCAGTGTT
ATCACTCATGGTTATGGCAGCACTGCATAATTCTCTTACTGTCATGCCATCCGTAAGATGCTTTTCTGTG
ACTGGTGAGTACTCAACCAAGTCATTCTGAGAATAGTGTATGCGGCGACCGAGTTGCTCTTGCCCGGCGT
CAATACGGGATAATACCGCGCCACATAGCAGAACTTTAAAAGTGCTCATCATTGGAAAACGTTCTTCGGG
GCGAAAACTCTCAAGGATCTTACCGCTGTTGAGATCCAGTTCGATGTAACCCACTCGTGCACCCAACTGA
TCTTCAGCATCTTTTACTTTCACCAGCGTTTCTGGGTGAGCAAAAACAGGAAGGCAAAATGCCGCAAAAA
AGGGAATAAGGGCGACACGGAAATGTTGAATACTCATACTCTTCCTTTTTCAATATTATTGAAGCATTTA
TCAGGGTTATTGTCTCATGAGCGGATACATATTTGAATGTATTTAGAAAAATAAACAAATAGGGGTTCCG
CGCACATTTCCCCGAAAAGTGCCACCTG
