>Addgene plasmid #13766 | pNdrg4-DsRed | addgene partial sequence | sequence record 21299 | DsRed1-N 5'-GTACTGGAACTGGGGGGACAG-3'
CGCCCTTGGTCACCTTCAGCTTCACGGTGTTGTGGCCCTCGTAGGGGCGGCCCTCGCCCTCGCCCTCGAT
CTCGAACTCGTGGCCGTTCACGGTGCCCTCCATGCGCACCTTGAAGCGCATGAACTCCTTGATGACGTTC
TCGGAGGAGGCCATGGTGGCGGCTCAGATATCGAATTCAACAAAAGCCTGAGTCACTCGGTCTGGAGGTA
GGGGGCAGCCTGGGTGGGAGACTTCGGCTCTGTGGCGGGGTAGAGCTCCAGTGGTTTTATACACAGATCC
TGGCCCTGCCCAGGCTGGTCCCGCCTCCCTGCAAGGTTTCTGCGCAGCCACTTGCTCACCCGGAGCCCTC
GCTCCCGCATTGGCTGTTAGGAGACAAACCTGGCTCCAATTGGCTTCTGAGGTACTCGTTCACCCCGCCT
CACTTCAGCCCCTCCCTCCCGAGCCACACAGCATCCTGAGGGTCCCCAGCTTCTGCCGCTCAAGGGTGCT
TAGCACCCTGGCACCATCCATTAGGTACAGCTGTATGTGGCTTCCGGGGAGCAACAGCTAAGGCCACACA
GGTACCCCTGCACACAGAGGCGCCCCTCTCACCGATATGTATACCGATGTATACATATACCGATGTATAC
CGATGCAGGGCTAGACCCGAGG
